>Addgene plasmid #205343 | pBad33_ISEc46_reRNA | addgene full sequence | sequence record 410935 | Addgene NGS Result
TTATCATCGATCTGACAGCTAGCTCAGTCCTAGGTATAATGCTAGCCCCGGGAAAAGATCTAAAGAGGAG
AAAGAATTCATGTTAAGAGCAACAAAAGTACGCATCTACCCGACACCAGAACAGGCTGAATTTATCAACG
CCCAGTTCGGTGCAGTGCGTTTTGCGTACAACAAAGCTCTGCATATCAAGAAACATTCTTACCAGCGGCA
CCGCGTAAATTTAAACCCGCGTAAAGACCTCAAACCACTGCTTGCAGTGGCGAAGAAATCCCGCCGGTAT
GGATGGCTTAAAGAATATGATTCTATTGCGTTGCAGCAGGCGGTAATTAACCTCGACGTGGCTTTTTCTA
ACTTTTTCAATCCGAAACTGAAAGCAGGTAAACCTACCTTTAAAAGTAAACACGGCAGACAATCGAGCTA
TCATTGTGTTGGCATAAAAGTCCTTGATGGTGCGATAAAAATACCGAAAATCTTGCCGATTGAAGCGCGT
TTACATCGTGAAATTACGGGAATGCTGAAAAGTATCACGTTGAGCCGCAGCGCAACCGGGAAATACTACG
CGTCGTTACTTTGTGACGACGGGATGGAAGCGCCGGCAAAGCCTGCACTGATATCAAATGTGACAGGGCT
GGATATGGGGCTGGCGCATTTTGTCATCAAATCGGACGGCAATAAAATTGCCAGTCCCCGCCACCTAATC
AATGCAAGTCGCAACCTTCGCCGGAAGCAGAAAGCACTGTCCCGTAAGAAAAAAGGGAACGCAAACAGGC
GCAAAGCCAGAATACAACTTGCAGCCGTTCACGAACGGGTAGCCAGTGCCCGTGCCGATTTCCAGCACAA
GTTATCTCGCGCAATTGTTGACGAAAACCAAGCGGTAATTGTCGAGACATTGAAAACGGCAAATATGATG
AAAAATCACCATCTGGCTCGTGCGATAGGCGATGCTGGATGGTCTGGATTCATCACAAAACTGGAATACA
AAGCAACAGAGAAAGGTGTGCATCTGGTGAAACTGGATCAATGGTTCGCCAGTTCGAAAACCTGCCACTG
CTGCGGTCACAAAATGTCGGAGATGCCATTACATAAGCGCATCTGGCAGTGTCCAGAGTGTGGAGTTGAA
CATGACCGCGATATCAACGCGGCGCTCAACATCAAACGCAAGGGCATACTGGAATTACAAGCGGCGGGAC
TCGTCGTTTCTGCCCATGGAGGCCAGCATAAATCCGTCACACAGACGGTTGCGGCTGGATCCTGAGAGAT
CTTTGACAGCTAGCTCAGTCCTAGGTATAATACTAGTGAGATGCCATTACATAAGCGCATCTGGCAGTGT
CCAGAGTGTGGAGTTGAACATGACCGCGATATCAACGCGGCGCTCAACATCAAACGCAAGGGCATACTGG
AATTACAAGCGGCGGGACTCGTCGTTTCTGCCCATGGAGGCCAGCATAAATCCGTCACACAGACGGTTGC
GGCTTAAGAAGTGGGAAGCCTCGCCCGACAGGGCGGGGAGCAGTCACGCTCGGAGATCATCATTGCGTTT
TTTAAGCTTGGCTGTTTTGGCGGATGAGAGAAGATTTTCAGCCTGATACAGATTAAATCAGAACGCAGAA
GCGGTCTGATAAAACAGAATTTGCCTGGCGGCAGTAGCGCGGTGGTCCCACCTGACCCCATGCCGAACTC
AGAAGTGAAACGCCGTAGCGCCGATGGTAGTGTGGGGTCTCCCCATGCGAGAGTAGGGAACTGCCAGGCA
TCAAATAAAACGAAAGGCTCAGTCGAAAGACTGGGCCTTTCGTTTTATCTGTTGTTTGTCGGTGAACGCT
CTCCTGAGTAGGACAAATCCGCCGGGAGCGGATTTGAACGTTGCGAAGCAACGGCCCGGAGGGTGGCGGG
CAGGACGCCCGCCATAAACTGCCAGGCATCAAATTAAGCAGAAGGCCATCCTGACGGATGGCCTTTTTGC
GTTTCTACAAACTCTTTTGTTTATTTTTCTAAATACATTCAAATATGTATCCGCTCATGAGACAATAACC
CTGATAAATGCTTCAATAATATTGAAAAAGGAAGAGTATGAGTATTCAACATTTCCGTGTCGCCCTTATT
CCCTTTTTTGCGGCATTTTGCCTTCCTGTTTTTGCTCACCCAGAAACGCTGGTGAAAGTAAAAGATGCTG
AAGATCAGTTGGGTGCAGCAAACTATTAACTGGCGAACTACTTACTCTAGCTTCCCGGCAACAATTAATA
GACTGGATGGAGGCGGATAAAGTTGCAGGACCACTTCTGCGCTCGGCCCTTCCGGCTGGCTGGTTTATTG
CTGATAAATCTGGAGCCGGTGAGCGTGGGTCTCGCGGTATCATTGCAGCACTGGGGCCAGATGGTAAGCC
CTCCCGTATCGTAGTTATCTACACGACGGGGAGTCAGGCAACTATGGATGAACGAAATAGACAGATCGCT
GAGATAGGTGCCTCACTGATTAAGCATTGGTAACTGTCAGACCAAGTTTACTCATATATACTTTAGATTG
ATT
[125 nt withheld, positions 2524-2648]
C
[141 nt withheld, positions 2650-2790]
CCTTTGACGTTGGAGTCCACGTTCTTT
[37 nt withheld, positions 2818-2854]
ACCCTATCTCGGGCTATTCTTTTGATTTATAAGGGATTTTGCCGATTTCGGCCTATTGGTTAAAAAATGA
GCTGATTTAACAAAAATTTAACGCGAATTTTAACAAAATATTAACGTTTACAATTTAAAAGGATCTAGGT
GAAGATCCTTTTTGATAATCTCATGACCAAAATCCCTTAACGTGAGTTTTCGTTCCACTGAGCGTCAGAC
CCCGTAGAAAAGATCAAAGGATCTTCTTGAGATCCTTTTTTTCTGCGCGTAATCTGCTGCTTGCAAACAA
AAAAACCACCGCTACCAGCGGTGGTTTGTTTGCCGGATCAAGAGCTACCAACTCTTTTTCCGAAGGTAAC
TGGCTTCAGCAGAGCGCAGATACCAAATACTGTCCTTCTAGTGTAGCCGTAGTTAGGCCACCACTTCAAG
AACTCTGTAGCACCGCCTACATACCTCGCTCTGCTAATCCTGTTACCAGTCAGGCATTTGAGAAGCACAC
GGTCACACTGCTTCCGGTAGTCAATAAACCGGTAAACCAGCAATAGACATAAGCGGCTATTTAACGACCC
TGCCCTGAACCGACGACCGGGTCGAATTTGCTTTCGAATTTCTGCCATTCATCCGCTTATTATCACTTAT
TCAGGCGTAGCAACCAGGCGTTTAAGGGCACCAATAACTGCCTTAAAAAAATTACGCCCCGCCCTGCCAC
TCATCGCAGTACTGTTGTAATTCATTAAGCATTCTGCCGACATGGAAGCCATCACAAACGGCATGATGAA
CCTGAATCGCCAGCGGCATCAGCACCTTGTCGCCTTGCGTATAATATTTGCCCATGGTGAAAACGGGGGC
GAAGAAGTTGTCCATATTGGCCACGTTTAAATCAAAACTGGTGAAACTCACCCAGGGATTGGCTGAGACG
AAAAACATATTCTCAATAAACCCTTTAGGGAAATAGGCCAGGTTTTCACCGTAACACGCCACATCTTGCG
AATATATGTGTAGAAACTGCCGGAAATCGTCGTGGTATTCACTCCAGAGCGATGAAAACGTTTCAGTTTG
CTCATGGAAAACGGTGTAACAAGGGTGAACACTATCCCATATCACCAGCTCACCGTCTTTCATTGCCATA
CGGAACTCCGGATGAGCATTCATCAGGCGGGCAAGAATGTGAATAAAGGCCGGATAAAACTTGTGCTTAT
TTTTCTTTACGGTCTTTAAAAAGGCCGTAATATCCAGCTGAACGGTCTGGTTATAGGTACATTGAGCAAC
TGACTGAAATGCCTCAAAATGTTCTTTACGATGCCATTGGGATATATCAACGGTGGTATATCCAGTGATT
TTTTTCTCCATTTTAGCTTCCTTAGCTCCTGAAAATCTCGATAACTCAAAAAATACGCCCGGTAGTGATC
TTATTTCATTATGGTGAAAGTTGGAACCTCTTACGTGCCGATCAACGTCTCATTTTCGCCAAAAGTTGGC
CCAGGGCTTCCCGGTATCAACAGGGACACCAGGATTTATTTATTCTGCGAAGTGATCTTCCGTCACAGGT
ATTTATTCGGCGCAAAGTGCGTCGGGTGATGCTGCCAACTTACTGATTTAGTGTATGATGGTGTTTTTGA
GGTGCTCCAGTGGCTTCTGTTTCTATCAGCTGTCCCTCCTGTTCAGCTACTGACGGGGTGGTGCGTAACG
GCAAAAGCACCGCCGGACATCAGCGCTAGCGGAGTGTATACTGGCTTACTATGTTGGCACTGATGAGGGT
GTCAGTGAAGTGCTTCATGTGGCAGGAGAAAAAAGGCTGCACCGGTGCGTCAGCAGAATATGTGATACAG
GATATATTCCGCTTCCTCGCTCACTGACTCGCTACGCTCGGTCGTTCGACTGCGGCGAGCGGAAATGGCT
TACGAACGGGGCGGAGATTTCCTGGAAGATGCCAGGAAGATACTTAACAGGGAAGTGAGAGGGCCGCGGC
AAAGCCGTTTTTCCATAGGCTCCGCCCCCCTGACAAGCATCACGAAATCTGACGCTCAAATCAGTGGTGG
CGAAACCCGACAGGACTATAAAGATACCAGGCGTTTCCCCCTGGCGGCTCCCTCGTGCGCTCTCCTGTTC
CTGCCTTTCGGTTTACCGGTGTCATTCCGCTGTTATGGCCGCGTTTGTCTCATTCCACGCCTGACACTCA
GTTCCGGGTAGGCAGTTCGCTCCAAGCTGGACTGTATGCACGAACCCCCCGTTCAGTCCGACCGCTGCGC
CTTATCCGGTAACTATCGTCTTGAGTCCAACCCGGAAAGACATGCAAAAGCACCACTGGCAGCAGCCACT
GGTAATTGATTTAGAGGAGTTAGTCTTGAAGTCATGCGCCGGTTAAGGCTAAACTGAAAGGACAAGTTTT
GGTGACTGCGCTCCTCCAAGCCAGTTACCTCGGTTCAAAGAGTTGGTAGCTCAGAGAACCTTCGAAAAAC
CGCCCTGCAAGGCGGTTTTTTCGTTTTCAGAGCAAGAGATTACGCGCAGACCAAAACGATCTCAAGAAGA
TCATCTTATTAATCAGATAAAATATTTCTAGGCTCATGAGCCCGAAGTGGCGAGCCCGATCTTCCCCATC
GGTGATGTCGGCGATATAGGCGCCAGCAACCGCACCTGTGGCGCCGGTGATGCCGGCCACGATGCGTCCG
GCGTAGAGGATCTGCTCATGTTTGACAGC
Features (pLannotate 1.2.2; 18 found; start..end, strand, type, name):
     13..46      +  promoter       J23119 promoter: bacterial promoter (Registry of Standard Biological Parts BBa J23119)
     80..409     +  CDS            vsdF (fragment): VSDF_SALDU - Protein predicted: Swiss-Prot protein existence level 4. Expressed but non-essential protein, involved in the virulence of Salmonellas. From Salmonella dublin.
   1263..1297    +  promoter       J23119(SpeI) promoter: bacterial promoter (Registry of Standard Biological Parts BBa J23119) modified to end with an SpeI site
   1633..1748    +  ncRNA          5S rRNA: Accession: RF00001 - 5S ribosomal RNA
   1752..1838    +  terminator     rrnB T1 terminator: Escherichia coli rrnB; transcription terminator T1 from the E. coli rrnB gene
   1930..1957    +  terminator     rrnB T2 terminator: transcription terminator T2 from the E. coli rrnB gene
   1976..2067    +  promoter       AmpR promoter: bla
   2068..2187    +  CDS            AmpR (fragment): β-lactamase; bla; confers resistance to ampicillin, carbenicillin, and related antibiotics
   2188..2482    +  CDS            bla(M) (fragment): β-lactamase lacking the signal sequence; bla(M); allows cytosolic expression of β-lactamase
   2525..2905    +  rep_origin     M13 ori (sequence partly withheld): M13 bacteriophage origin of replication; arrow indicates direction of (+) strand synthesis
   3091..3324    +  rep_origin     ori (fragment): high-copy-number ColE1/pMB1/pBR322/pUC origin of replication
   3539..4195    -  CDS            cat: CAT_ECOLX - Experimental evidence at protein level: Swiss-Prot protein existence level 1. This enzyme is an effector of chloramphenicol resistance in bacteria. From Escherichia coli. This protein is used as a marker in many commonly used cloning vectors, such as pACYC184.
   4196..4298    -  promoter       cat promoter: promoter of the E. coli cat gene encoding chloramphenicol acetyltransferase
   4419..4562    +  mobile_element IS1 (fragment): prokaryotic transposable element IS1
   4681..4736    -  rep_origin     RSF ori (fragment): Plasmids containing the RSF 1030 origin of replication can be propagated in E. coli cells that contain additional plasmids with compatible origins.
   4824..5369    -  rep_origin     p15A ori: Plasmids containing the medium-copy-number p15A origin of replication can be propagated in E. coli cells that contain a second plasmid with the ColE1 origin.
   5406..5526    -  CDS            TcR (fragment): tetracycline efflux protein; tet; confers resistance to tetracycline
   5536..11      +  promoter       tet promoter (fragment) (across the origin): E. coli promoter for tetracycline efflux protein gene
