[The description below was written by a language model from this plasmid's Addgene catalogue record and pLannotate feature annotations shown in this document.]
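Description:
pBad33_ISEc46_reRNA is a low-copy bacterial expression plasmid built on a pBAD33-type backbone and designed to produce the ISEc46 TnpB nuclease together with its guide, the right-end element RNA (reRNA), in E. coli. It replicates from a p15A origin, which is compatible with ColE1-type plasmids and so allows co-maintenance with a second plasmid. Selection is by chloramphenicol, through a cat gene driven by its own promoter. The annotation also picks up backbone remnants that are unlikely to be functional: fragments of the β-lactamase and tetracycline resistance genes, partial ColE1-type and RSF origin matches, an IS1 fragment, and an M13 phage origin.

The payload region contains two copies of the strong constitutive synthetic promoter J23119, followed downstream by the rrnB T1 and T2 transcription terminators, with the adjoining 5S rRNA segment that normally accompanies them. Despite the pBAD name, the feature table does not annotate an araBAD promoter or araC, so expression appears to be constitutive rather than arabinose-inducible. The TnpB coding sequence and the reRNA are not annotated as such. The interval after the first J23119 promoter is only partly covered, by a homology hit to a Salmonella vsdF fragment, which probably reflects similarity to the transposon-associated TnpB gene rather than a genuine vsdF insert. The unannotated stretch after the second promoter plausibly carries the reRNA, but the record does not confirm this arrangement, nor any tags or the guide's target sequence.

The associated work concerns mining and characterising TnpB nucleases as miniature genome editors, so the plasmid is suited to testing RNA-guided DNA targeting by ISEc46 TnpB in bacteria.
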