Addgene plasmid #205343: pBad33_ISEc46_reRNA
Purpose: Bacterial expression of ISEc46 TnpB and its reRNA
Depositing lab: Haoyi Wang. Depositing organization: Institute of Zoology, Chinese Academy of Sciences. Publication: Evolutionary mining and functional characterization of TnpB nucleases identify efficient miniature genome editors. Xiang G, Li Y, Sun J, Huo Y, Cao S, Cao Y, Guo Y, Yang L, Cai Y, Zhang YE, Wang H. Nat Biotechnol. 2023 Jun 29. doi: 10.1038/s41587-023-01857-x. PubMed 37386294.
Backbone
  Vector backbone: pBAD
  Vector type: Bacterial Expression
Growth in bacteria
  Bacterial resistance: Chloramphenicol, 25 μg/mL
  Growth temperature: 37°C
  Growth strain: DH5alpha
  Copy number: Low Copy
Gene/Insert
  Gene/Insert name: ISEc46 TnpB
  Species: Other
  Cloning method: Unknown
Terms and licenses: Academic/Nonprofit Terms; Industry Terms: Not Available to Industry
How to cite: pBad33_ISEc46_reRNA was a gift from Haoyi Wang (Addgene plasmid # 205343 ; http://n2t.net/addgene:205343 ; RRID:Addgene_205343)
